Addgene plasmid #143398: TFORF0347
Purpose: Lentiviral vector for overexpressing transcription factor ORFs with unique 24-bp barcodes. Barcodes facilitate identification of transcription factors in pooled screens.
Depositing lab: Feng Zhang. Depositing organization: Broad Institute. Publication: A transcription factor atlas of directed differentiation. Joung J, Ma S, Tay T, Geiger-Schuller KR, Kirchgatterer PC, Verdine VK, Guo B, Arias-Garcia MA, Allen WE, Singh A, Kuksenko O, Abudayyeh OO, Gootenberg JS, Fu Z, Macrae RK, Buenrostro JD, Regev A, Zhang F. Cell. 2023 Jan 5;186(1):209-229.e26. doi: 10.1016/j.cell.2022.11.026. PubMed 36608654.
Backbone
  Vector backbone: pLX_TRC317
  Backbone manufacturer: Broad Institute Genetic Perturbation Platform
  Backbone size w/o insert (bp): 8264
  Vector type: Mammalian Expression, Lentiviral
  Selectable markers: Puromycin
Growth in bacteria
  Bacterial resistance: Ampicillin, 100 μg/mL
  Growth temperature: 37°C
  Growth strain: NEB Stable
  Copy number: High Copy
Gene/Insert
  Gene/Insert name: FOXB1
  Species: H. sapiens (human)
  Insert size (bp): 1079
  Entrez Gene: FOXB1 (a.k.a. FKH5, HFKH-5)
  Promoter: EF1a
  Cloning method: Unknown
  Sequencing primers: 5′ GGGTGGAGACTGAAGTTAGGCCAG; 3′ CACATAGCGTAAAAGGAGCAACATAG
Terms and licenses: Academic/Nonprofit Terms; Industry Terms: Not Available to Industry
Depositor comments: NM_012182,ENST00000396057 . The transcription factor ORF portion of this plasmid was synthesized by Genewiz. Please test multiple small colonies in case of plasmid recombination. To make this collection available in a timely manner, a portion of this collection was not fully sequenced by Addgene. If an Addgene verified full plasmid sequence is not available, please contact us prior to placing an order to request the full sequence.
How to cite: TFORF0347 was a gift from Feng Zhang (Addgene plasmid # 143398 ; http://n2t.net/addgene:143398 ; RRID:Addgene_143398)
