[The description below was written by a language model from this plasmid's Addgene catalogue record and pLannotate feature annotations shown in this document.]
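Description:
TFORF0347 is a lentiviral mammalian expression plasmid built on the pLX_TRC317 backbone. It belongs to a barcoded transcription factor ORF collection designed for overexpression studies and pooled screens. It is maintained in E. coli through a high-copy ColE1/pUC-type origin with ampicillin resistance (β-lactamase). The backbone also carries an f1 origin and remnants of a lac/lacZα cloning region flanked by T7 and T3 promoters. The depositor notes that the plasmid can recombine, as is common for LTR-containing vectors, and it is grown in a recombination-tolerant strain.

The viral cassette follows a third-generation, self-inactivating layout. An RSV promoter drives a truncated HIV-1 5' LTR, followed by the Ψ packaging signal with a partial gag fragment, the Rev response element, a cPPT/CTS, the WPRE and a ΔU3 3' LTR, with an SV40 polyadenylation signal downstream. Within this unit an SV40 early promoter/origin segment drives puromycin N-acetyltransferase, allowing selection of transduced mammalian cells. A separate EF-1α promoter drives the human FOXB1 (FKH5) open reading frame, a forkhead-family transcription factor that was produced by gene synthesis. No epitope tag or fluorescent reporter is annotated.

According to the record, each ORF in the collection is paired with a unique 24-bp barcode. This barcode is not annotated as a feature, although the catalogued insert size exceeds the annotated coding sequence. The short U6-promoter fragment called between the ORF and the WPRE appears to be a partial sequence match rather than a functional Pol III cassette. The barcodes let the delivered factor be identified by sequencing when many such vectors are pooled, as in the directed-differentiation screens for which the library was made.
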