Features (pLannotate 1.2.2; 31 found; start..end, strand, type, name):
      5..231     +  promoter       RSV promoter: Rous sarcoma virus enhancer/promoter
    232..412     +  LTR            5' LTR (truncated): truncated 5' long terminal repeat (LTR) from HIV-1
    459..584     +  misc_feature   HIV-1 Ψ: packaging signal of human immunodeficiency virus type 1
    568..931     +  CDS            HIV-1 gag (fragment): gag protein from human immunodeficiency virus 1; gag
   1077..1310    +  misc_feature   RRE: The Rev response element (RRE) of HIV-1 allows for Rev-dependent mRNA export from the nucleus to the cytoplasm.
   1687..1713    +  CDS            Rev (fragment): human immunodeficiency virus 1 (HIV-1) Rev protein; rev; enhances nuclear export of unspliced and incompletely spliced viral mRNAs
   1720..1743    +  promoter       SV40 promoter (fragment): SV40 early promoter
   1744..1815    +  promoter       SV40 promoter (fragment): SV40 enhancer and early promoter
   1839..1974    +  rep_origin     SV40 ori: SV40 origin of replication
   2020..2616    +  CDS            PuroR (fragment): puromycin N-acetyltransferase; pac from Streptomyces; confers resistance to puromycin
   2665..2782    +  misc_feature   cPPT/CTS: central polypurine tract and central termination sequence of HIV-1
   2847..2913    +  CDS            small t antigen (fragment): SV40 (simian virus 40) small t antigen
   2920..4098    +  promoter       EF-1α promoter: strong constitutive promoter for human elongation factor EF-1α
   4115..5089    +  CDS            FOXB1: FOXB1_HUMAN - Also known as FKH5. Experimental evidence at protein level: Swiss-Prot protein existence level 1. From Homo sapiens (Human).
   5105..5158    +  promoter       U6 promoter (fragment): RNA polymerase III promoter for human U6 snRNA
   5200..5788    +  misc_feature   WPRE: woodchuck hepatitis virus posttranscriptional regulatory element
   5839..5858    +  misc_feature   cPPT/CTS (fragment): central polypurine tract and central termination sequence of HIV-1
   5860..6093    +  LTR            3' LTR (ΔU3): self-inactivating 3' long terminal repeat (LTR) from HIV-1
   6171..6292    +  polyA_signal   SV40 poly(A) signal: SV40 polyadenylation signal
   6332..6467    +  rep_origin     SV40 ori: SV40 origin of replication
   6488..6506    -  promoter       T7 promoter: promoter for bacteriophage T7 RNA polymerase
   6514..6669    +  CDS            lacZα (fragment): LacZα fragment of β-galactosidase; lacZ fragment
   6674..7102    +  rep_origin     f1 ori (sequence partly withheld): f1 bacteriophage origin of replication; arrow indicates direction of (+) strand synthesis
   7155..7259    +  promoter       AmpR promoter: bla
   7260..8120    +  CDS            AmpR: β-lactamase; bla; confers resistance to ampicillin, carbenicillin, and related antibiotics
   8291..8879    +  rep_origin     ori: high-copy-number ColE1/pMB1/pBR322/pUC origin of replication
   9062..9154    +  CDS            lacI (fragment): lac repressor; lacI; The lac repressor binds to the lac operator to inhibit transcription in E. coli. This inhibition can be relieved by adding lactose or isopropyl-β-D-thiogalactopyranoside (IPTG).
   9167..9188    +  protein_bind   CAP binding site: CAP binding activates transcription in the presence of cAMP. E. coli catabolite activator protein
   9203..9233    +  promoter       lac promoter: promoter for the E. coli lac operon
   9241..9257    +  protein_bind   lac operator: The lac repressor binds to the lac operator to inhibit transcription in E. coli. This inhibition can be relieved by adding lactose or isopropyl-β-D-thiogalactopyranoside (IPTG). lac repressor encoded by lacI
   9302..9320    +  promoter       T3 promoter: promoter for bacteriophage T3 RNA polymerase
>Addgene plasmid #143398 | TFORF0347 | addgene full sequence | sequence record 391409 | Addgene NGS Result
TTAATGTAGTCTTATGCAATACTCTTGTAGTCTTGCAACATGGTAACGATGAGTTAGCAACATGCCTTAC
AAGGAGAGAAAAAGCACCGTGCATGCCGATTGGTGGAAGTAAGGTGGTACGATCGTGCCTTATTAGGAAG
GCAACAGACGGGTCTGACATGGATTGGACGAACCACTGAATTGCCGCATTGCAGAGATATTGTATTTAAG
TGCCTAGCTCGATACATAAACGGGTCTCTCTGGTTAGACCAGATCTGAGCCTGGGAGCTCTCTGGCTAAC
TAGGGAACCCACTGCTTAAGCCTCAATAAAGCTTGCCTTGAGTGCTTCAAGTAGTGTGTGCCCGTCTGTT
GTGTGACTCTGGTAACTAGAGATCCCTCAGACCCTTTTAGTCAGTGTGGAAAATCTCTAGCAGTGGCGCC
CGAACAGGGACTTGAAAGCGAAAGGGAAACCAGAGGAGCTCTCTCGACGCAGGACTCGGCTTGCTGAAGC
GCGCACGGCAAGAGGCGAGGGGCGGCGACTGGTGAGTACGCCAAAAATTTTGACTAGCGGAGGCTAGAAG
GAGAGAGATGGGTGCGAGAGCGTCAGTATTAAGCGGGGGAGAATTAGATCGCGATGGGAAAAAATTCGGT
TAAGGCCAGGGGGAAAGAAAAAATATAAATTAAAACATATAGTATGGGCAAGCAGGGAGCTAGAACGATT
CGCAGTTAATCCTGGCCTGTTAGAAACATCAGAAGGCTGTAGACAAATACTGGGACAGCTACAACCATCC
CTTCAGACAGGATCAGAAGAACTTAGATCATTATATAATACAGTAGCAACCCTCTATTGTGTGCATCAAA
GGATAGAGATAAAAGACACCAAGGAAGCTTTAGACAAGATAGAGGAAGAGCAAAACAAAAGTAAGACCAC
CGCACAGCAAGCGGCCGCTGATCTTCAGACCTGGAGGAGGAGATATGAGGGACAATTGGAGAAGTGAATT
ATATAAATATAAAGTAGTAAAAATTGAACCATTAGGAGTAGCACCCACCAAGGCAAAGAGAAGAGTGGTG
CAGAGAGAAAAAAGAGCAGTGGGAATAGGAGCTTTGTTCCTTGGGTTCTTGGGAGCAGCAGGAAGCACTA
TGGGCGCAGCGTCAATGACGCTGACGGTACAGGCCAGACAATTATTGTCTGGTATAGTGCAGCAGCAGAA
CAATTTGCTGAGGGCTATTGAGGCGCAACAGCATCTGTTGCAACTCACAGTCTGGGGCATCAAGCAGCTC
CAGGCAAGAATCCTGGCTGTGGAAAGATACCTAAAGGATCAACAGCTCCTGGGGATTTGGGGTTGCTCTG
GAAAACTCATTTGCACCACTGCTGTGCCTTGGAATGCTAGTTGGAGTAATAAATCTCTGGAACAGATTTG
GAATCACACGACCTGGATGGAGTGGGACAGAGAAATTAACAATTACACAAGCTTAATACACTCCTTAATT
GAAGAATCGCAAAACCAGCAAGAAAAGAATGAACAAGAATTATTGGAATTAGATAAATGGGCAAGTTTGT
GGAATTGGTTTAACATAACAAATTGGCTGTGGTATATAAAATTATTCATAATGATAGTAGGAGGCTTGGT
AGGTTTAAGAATAGTTTTTGCTGTACTTTCTATAGTGAATAGAGTTAGGCAGGGATATTCACCATTATCG
TTTCAGACCCACCTCCCAACCCCGAGGGGACCCATGCATTGCATCTCAATTAGTCAGCAACCAGGTGTGG
AAAGTCCCCAGGCTCCCCAGCAGGCAGAAGTATGCAAAGCATGCGTCTCAATTAGTCAGCAACCATAGTC
CCGCCCCTAACTCCGCCCATCCCGCCCCTAACTCCGCCCAGTTCCGCCCATTCTCCGCCCCATGGCTGAC
TAATTTTTTTTATTTATGCAGAGGCCGAGGCCGCCTCGGCCTCTGAGCTATTCCAGAAGTAGTGAGGAGG
CTTTTTTGGAGGCCTAGGCTTTTGCAAAAAGCTTTCTAGAGGTACCACCGGAGCTTACCATGACCGAGTA
CAAGCCCACGGTGCGCCTCGCCACCCGCGACGACGTCCCCAGGGCCGTACGCACCCTCGCCGCCGCGTTC
GCCGACTACCCCGCCACGCGCCACACCGTCGATCCGGACCGCCACATCGAGCGGGTCACCGAGCTGCAAG
AACTCTTCCTCACGCGCGTCGGGCTCGACATCGGCAAGGTGTGGGTCGCGGACGACGGCGCCGCCGTGGC
GGTCTGGACCACGCCGGAGAGCGTCGAAGCGGGGGCGGTGTTCGCCGAGATCGGCCCGCGCATGGCCGAG
TTGAGCGGTTCCCGGCTGGCCGCGCAGCAACAGATGGAAGGCCTCCTGGCGCCGCACCGGCCCAAGGAGC
CCGCGTGGTTCCTGGCCACCGTCGGCGTCTCGCCCGACCACCAGGGCAAGGGTCTGGGCAGCGCCGTCGT
GCTCCCCGGAGTGGAGGCGGCCGAGCGCGCCGGGGTGCCCGCCTTCCTGGAGACCTCCGCGCCCCGCAAC
CTCCCCTTCTACGAGCGGCTCGGCTTCACCGTCACCGCCGACGTCGAGGTGCCCGAAGGACCGCGCACCT
GGTGCATGACCCGCAAGCCCGGTGCCAGTTAACGAATTCTAGATCTTGAGACAAATGGCAGTATTCATCC
ACAATTTTAAAAGAAAAGGGGGGATTGGGGGGTACAGTGCAGGGGAAAGAATAGTAGACATAATAGCAAC
AGACATACAAACTAAAGAATTACAAAAACAAATTACAAAAATTCAAAATTTTCGGGTTTATTACAGGGAC
AGCAGAGATCCACTTTGGCGCCGGCTCGAGGCCTGCAGGTGCAAAGATGGATAAAGTTTTAAACAGAGAG
GAATCTTTGCAGCTAATGGACCTTCTAGGTCTTGAAAGGAGTGGGAATTGGCTCCGGTGCCCGTCAGTGG
GCAGAGCGCACATCGCCCACAGTCCCCGAGAAGTTGGGGGGAGGGGTCGGCAATTGAACCGGTGCCTAGA
GAAGGTGGCGCGGGGTAAACTGGGAAAGTGATGTCGTGTACTGGCTCCGCCTTTTTCCCGAGGGTGGGGG
AGAACCGTATATAAGTGCAGTAGTCGCCGTGAACGTTCTTTTTCGCAACGGGTTTGCCGCCAGAACACAG
GTAAGTGCCGTGTGTGGTTCCCGCGGGCCTGGCCTCTTTACGGGTTATGGCCCTTGCGTGCCTTGAATTA
CTTCCACCTGGCTGCAGTACGTGATTCTTGATCCCGAGCTTCGGGTTGGAAGTGGGTGGGAGAGTTCGAG
GCCTTGCGCTTAAGGAGCCCCTTCGCCTCGTGCTTGAGTTGAGGCCTGGCCTGGGCGCTGGGGCCGCCGC
GTGCGAATCTGGTGGCACCTTCGCGCCTGTCTCGCTGCTTTCGATAAGTCTCTAGCCATTTAAAATTTTT
GATGACCTGCTGCGACGCTTTTTTTCTGGCAAGATAGTCTTGTAAATGCGGGCCAAGATCTGCACACTGG
TATTTCGGTTTTTGGGGCCGCGGGCGGCGACGGGGCCCGTGCGTCCCAGCGCACATGTTCGGCGAGGCGG
GGCCTGCGAGCGCGGCCACCGAGAATCGGACGGGGGTAGTCTCAAGCTGGCCGGCCTGCTCTGGTGCCTG
GCCTCGCGCCGCCGTGTATCGCCCCGCCCTGGGCGGCAAGGCTGGCCCGGTCGGCACCAGTTGCGTGAGC
GGAAAGATGGCCGCTTCCCGGCCCTGCTGCAGGGAGCTCAAAATGGAGGACGCGGCGCTCGGGAGAGCGG
GCGGGTGAGTCACCCACACAAAGGAAAAGGGCCTTTCCGTCCTCAGCCGTCGCTTCATGTGACTCCACGG
AGTACCGGGCGCCGTCCAGGCACCTCGATTAGTTCTCGAGCTTTTGGAGTACGTCGTCTTTAGGTTGGGG
GGAGGGGTTTTATGCGATGGAGTTTCCCCACACTGAGTGGGTGGAGACTGAAGTTAGGCCAGCTTGGCAC
TTGATGTAATTCTCCTTGGAATTTGCCCTTTTTGAGTTTGGATCTTGGTTCATTCTCAAGCCTCAGACAG
TGGTTCAAAGTTTTTTTCTTCCATTTCAGGTGTCGTGAGGCTAGCACCGCCACCATGCCTCGGCCCGGCC
GCAACACGTACAGCGACCAGAAGCCGCCCTACTCGTACATCTCGCTGACCGCTATGGCCATCCAGAGCTC
TCCCGAGAAGATGCTGCCGCTGAGCGAGATCTACAAGTTCATCATGGACCGCTTCCCCTACTACAGGGAG
AACACGCAGCGCTGGCAGAACAGTCTGCGCCACAACCTCTCCTTCAACGACTGCTTCATCAAGATCCCGC
GGCGGCCGGACCAGCCAGGCAAGGGCAGCTTCTGGGCGCTGCACCCAAGCTGCGGGGACATGTTCGAGAA
CGGCAGCTTCCTGCGGCGCCGCAAGCGCTTCAAGGTGCTTAAGTCCGACCACCTGGCGCCCAGCAAGCCA
GCCGACGCGGCGCAGTACCTGCAGCAGCAGGCCAAGCTGCGGCTCAGCGCGCTGGCGGCCTCGGGCACGC
ACCTGCCACAGATGCCCGCCGCCGCCTACAACTTGGGCGGCGTGGCGCAGCCCTCGGGCTTCAAGCACCC
CTTCGCCATCGAGAACATCATCGCGCGGGAATACAAGATGCCTGGGGGGCTGGCCTTCTCCGCCATGCAG
CCGGTGCCCGCTGCCTACCCGCTCCCCAACCAGTTGACTACCATGGGCAGCTCGCTGGGCACCGGCTGGC
CACACGTGTATGGCTCCGCCGGCATGATCGACTCGGCCACCCCCATCTCCATGGCGAGTGGCGACTACAG
CGCCTACGGCGTGCCGTTGAAGCCGCTGTGCCACGCGGCGGGCCAAACGCTGCCCGCCATCCCCGTGCCC
ATTAAGCCCACGCCGGCCGCCGTGCCCGCGCTGCCTGCGCTGCCAGCGCCCATCCCCACCTTGCTCTCGA
ACTCGCCGCCCTCGCTCAGCCCCACGTCCTCGCAAACAGCCACCAGCCAAAGCAGCCCCGCCACCCCCAG
CGAAACGCTCACCAGCCCGGCCTCCGCCTTGCACTCGGTGGCGGTGCACTAGTAATGAACTAGTCCGTAA
CTTGAAAGTATTTCGATTTCTTGGCTTTATATATCTTGTGGAAAGGACGAATTCCATACCGTCTGGGAAT
TGAAACGCGTTAAGTCGACAATCAACCTCTGGATTACAAAATTTGTGAAAGATTGACTGGTATTCTTAAC
TATGTTGCTCCTTTTACGCTATGTGGATACGCTGCTTTAATGCCTTTGTATCATGCTATTGCTTCCCGTA
TGGCTTTCATTTTCTCCTCCTTGTATAAATCCTGGTTGCTGTCTCTTTATGAGGAGTTGTGGCCCGTTGT
CAGGCAACGTGGCGTGGTGTGCACTGTGTTTGCTGACGCAACCCCCACTGGTTGGGGCATTGCCACCACC
TGTCAGCTCCTTTCCGGGACTTTCGCTTTCCCCCTCCCTATTGCCACGGCGGAACTCATCGCCGCCTGCC
TTGCCCGCTGCTGGACAGGGGCTCGGCTGTTGGGCACTGACAATTCCGTGGTGTTGTCGGGGAAATCATC
GTCCTTTCCTTGGCTGCTCGCCTGTGTTGCCACCTGGATTCTGCGCGGGACGTCCTTCTGCTACGTCCCT
TCGGCCCTCAATCCAGCGGACCTTCCTTCCCGCGGCCTGCTGCCGGCTCTGCGGCCTCTTCCGCGTCTTC
GCCTTCGCCCTCAGACGAGTCGGATCTCCCTTTGGGCCGCCTCCCCGCGTCGACTTTAAGACCAATGACT
TACAAGGCAGCTGTAGATCTTAGCCACTTTTTAAAAGAAAAGGGGGGACTGGAAGGGCTAATTCACTCCC
AACGAAGACAAGATCTGCTTTTTGCTTGTACTGGGTCTCTCTGGTTAGACCAGATCTGAGCCTGGGAGCT
CTCTGGCTAACTAGGGAACCCACTGCTTAAGCCTCAATAAAGCTTGCCTTGAGTGCTTCAAGTAGTGTGT
GCCCGTCTGTTGTGTGACTCTGGTAACTAGAGATCCCTCAGACCCTTTTAGTCAGTGTGGAAAATCTCTA
GCAGTACGTATAGTAGTTCATGTCATCTTATTATTCAGTATTTATAACTTGCAAAGAAATGAATATCAGA
GAGTGAGAGGAACTTGTTTATTGCAGCTTATAATGGTTACAAATAAAGCAATAGCATCACAAATTTCACA
AATAAAGCATTTTTTTCACTGCATTCTAGTTGTGGTTTGTCCAAACTCATCAATGTATCTTATCATGTCT
GGCTCTAGCTATCCCGCCCCTAACTCCGCCCATCCCGCCCCTAACTCCGCCCAGTTCCGCCCATTCTCCG
CCCCATGGCTGACTAATTTTTTTTATTTATGCAGAGGCCGAGGCCGCCTCGGCCTCTGAGCTATTCCAGA
AGTAGTGAGGAGGCTTTTTTGGAGGCCTAGGGACGTACCCAATTCGCCCTATAGTGAGTCGTATTACGCG
CGCTCACTGGCCGTCGTTTTACAACGTCGTGACTGGGAAAACCCTGGCGTTACCCAACTTAATCGCCTTG
CAGCACATCCCCCTTTCGCCAGCTGGCGTAATAGCGAAGAGGCCCGCACCGATCGCCCTTCCCAACAGTT
GCGCAGCCTGAATGGCGAATGGG
[124 nt withheld, positions 6674-6797]
C
[91 nt withheld, positions 6799-6889]
A
[49 nt withheld, positions 6891-6939]
CCTTTGACGTTGGAGTCCACGTTCTTT
[37 nt withheld, positions 6967-7003]
ACCCTATCTCGGTCTATTCTTTTGATTTATAAGGGATTTTGCCGATTTCGGCCTATTGGTTAAAAAATGA
GCTGATTTAACAAAAATTTAACGCGAATTTTAACAAAATATTAACGCTTACAATTTAGGTGGCACTTTTC
GGGGAAATGTGCGCGGAACCCCTATTTGTTTATTTTTCTAAATACATTCAAATATGTATCCGCTCATGAG
ACAATAACCCTGATAAATGCTTCAATAATATTGAAAAAGGAAGAGTATGAGTATTCAACATTTCCGTGTC
GCCCTTATTCCCTTTTTTGCGGCATTTTGCCTTCCTGTTTTTGCTCACCCAGAAACGCTGGTGAAAGTAA
AAGATGCTGAAGATCAGTTGGGTGCACGAGTGGGTTACATCGAACTGGATCTCAACAGCGGTAAGATCCT
TGAGAGTTTTCGCCCCGAAGAACGTTTTCCAATGATGAGCACTTTTAAAGTTCTGCTATGTGGCGCGGTA
TTATCCCGTATTGACGCCGGGCAAGAGCAACTCGGTCGCCGCATACACTATTCTCAGAATGACTTGGTTG
AGTACTCACCAGTCACAGAAAAGCATCTTACGGATGGCATGACAGTAAGAGAATTATGCAGTGCTGCCAT
AACCATGAGTGATAACACTGCGGCCAACTTACTTCTGACAACGATCGGAGGACCGAAGGAGCTAACCGCT
TTTTTGCACAACATGGGGGATCATGTAACTCGCCTTGATCGTTGGGAACCGGAGCTGAATGAAGCCATAC
CAAACGACGAGCGTGACACCACGATGCCTGTAGCAATGGCAACAACGTTGCGCAAACTATTAACTGGCGA
ACTACTTACTCTAGCTTCCCGGCAACAATTAATAGACTGGATGGAGGCGGATAAAGTTGCAGGACCACTT
CTGCGCTCGGCCCTTCCGGCTGGCTGGTTTATTGCTGATAAATCTGGAGCCGGTGAGCGTGGGTCTCGCG
GTATCATTGCAGCACTGGGGCCAGATGGTAAGCCCTCCCGTATCGTAGTTATCTACACGACGGGGAGTCA
GGCAACTATGGATGAACGAAATAGACAGATCGCTGAGATAGGTGCCTCACTGATTAAGCATTGGTAACTG
TCAGACCAAGTTTACTCATATATACTTTAGATTGATTTAAAACTTCATTTTTAATTTAAAAGGATCTAGG
TGAAGATCCTTTTTGATAATCTCATGACCAAAATCCCTTAACGTGAGTTTTCGTTCCACTGAGCGTCAGA
CCCCGTAGAAAAGATCAAAGGATCTTCTTGAGATCCTTTTTTTCTGCGCGTAATCTGCTGCTTGCAAACA
AAAAAACCACCGCTACCAGCGGTGGTTTGTTTGCCGGATCAAGAGCTACCAACTCTTTTTCCGAAGGTAA
CTGGCTTCAGCAGAGCGCAGATACCAAATACTGTTCTTCTAGTGTAGCCGTAGTTAGGCCACCACTTCAA
GAACTCTGTAGCACCGCCTACATACCTCGCTCTGCTAATCCTGTTACCAGTGGCTGCTGCCAGTGGCGAT
AAGTCGTGTCTTACCGGGTTGGACTCAAGACGATAGTTACCGGATAAGGCGCAGCGGTCGGGCTGAACGG
GGGGTTCGTGCACACAGCCCAGCTTGGAGCGAACGACCTACACCGAACTGAGATACCTACAGCGTGAGCT
ATGAGAAAGCGCCACGCTTCCCGAAGGGAGAAAGGCGGACAGGTATCCGGTAAGCGGCAGGGTCGGAACA
GGAGAGCGCACGAGGGAGCTTCCAGGGGGAAACGCCTGGTATCTTTATAGTCCTGTCGGGTTTCGCCACC
TCTGACTTGAGCGTCGATTTTTGTGATGCTCGTCAGGGGGGCGGAGCCTATGGAAAAACGCCAGCAACGC
GGCCTTTTTACGGTTCCTGGCCTTTTGCTGGCCTTTTGCTCACATGTTCTTTCCTGCGTTATCCCCTGAT
TCTGTGGATAACCGTATTACCGCCTTTGAGTGAGCTGATACCGCTCGCCGCAGCCGAACGACCGAGCGCA
GCGAGTCAGTGAGCGAGGAAGCGGAAGAGCGCCCAATACGCAAACCGCCTCTCCCCGCGCGTTGGCCGAT
TCATTAATGCAGCTGGCACGACAGGTTTCCCGACTGGAAAGCGGGCAGTGAGCGCAACGCAATTAATGTG
AGTTAGCTCACTCATTAGGCACCCCAGGCTTTACACTTTATGCTTCCGGCTCGTATGTTGTGTGGAATTG
TGAGCGGATAACAATTTCACACAGGAAACAGCTATGACCATGATTACGCCAAGCGCGCAATTAACCCTCA
CTAAAGGGAACAAAAGCTGGAGCTGCAAGC
